Addgene plasmid #76874: ITPKB gRNA (BRDN0001145261)
Purpose: 3rd generation lentiviral gRNA plasmid targeting human ITPKB
Depositing lab: John Doench & David Root. Depositing organization: Broad Institute. Publication: Optimized sgRNA design to maximize activity and minimize off-target effects of CRISPR-Cas9. Doench JG, Fusi N, Sullender M, Hegde M, Vaimberg EW, Donovan KF, Smith I, Tothova Z, Wilen C, Orchard R, Virgin HW, Listgarten J, Root DE. Nat Biotechnol. 2016 Jan 18. doi: 10.1038/nbt.3437. PubMed 26780180.
Backbone
  Vector backbone: lentiGuide-Puro
  Backbone manufacturer: Zhang Lab (Addgene plasmid # 52963)
  Vector type: Mammalian Expression, Lentiviral, CRISPR
  Selectable markers: Puromycin
Growth in bacteria
  Bacterial resistance: Ampicillin, 100 μg/mL
  Growth temperature: 37°C
  Growth strain: DH5alpha
  Copy number: High Copy
Gene/Insert
  Gene/Insert name: ITPKB (alt names: ITPKB; NM_002221.3)
  gRNA/shRNA sequence: CTCATCCTACGAAGACTCAG
  Species: H. sapiens (human)
  Entrez Gene: ITPKB (a.k.a. IP3-3KB, IP3K, IP3K-B, IP3KB, PIG37)
  Promoter: hU6
  Cloning method: Unknown
  Sequencing primers: 5′ U6-F; 3′ pS2-R
Terms and licenses: Academic/Nonprofit Terms; Industry Terms: Not Available to Industry
Depositor comments: The gRNA was designed to target the following Genbank reference sequence(s): NM_002221.3. Note that this plasmid does NOT contain Cas9. It should be used in conjunction with lentiCas9-Blast (Addgene #52962) or otherwise with cell lines already expressing Cas9. Browse the full kinome gRNA library at http://www.addgene.org/pooled-library/broadgpp-human-kinome/ or visit http://www.broadinstitute.org/rnai/public/ for detailed protocols and information.
How to cite: ITPKB gRNA (BRDN0001145261) was a gift from John Doench & David Root (Addgene plasmid # 76874 ; http://n2t.net/addgene:76874 ; RRID:Addgene_76874)
