[The description below was written by a language model from this plasmid's Addgene catalogue record and pLannotate feature annotations shown in this document.]
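Description:
ITPKB gRNA (BRDN0001145261) is a third-generation lentiviral CRISPR guide plasmid built on the lentiGuide-Puro backbone, carrying a single guide RNA directed against human ITPKB (inositol-trisphosphate 3-kinase B; designed against the NM_002221.3 transcript). It is propagated in E. coli as a high-copy plasmid through a ColE1/pUC-type origin with ampicillin selection from the β-lactamase gene. The backbone also retains an f1 origin, an SV40 origin and poly(A) signal, and remnants of lac and T7/T3 cloning-vector sequences.

The lentiviral cassette begins with an RSV promoter fused to a truncated HIV-1 5' LTR, which makes genomic RNA production in packaging cells independent of Tat. This is followed by the Ψ packaging signal with a partial gag fragment and the Rev response element for nuclear export of the unspliced genome. Downstream, a human U6 RNA polymerase III promoter drives the ITPKB-specific spacer joined to the Streptococcus pyogenes Cas9 gRNA scaffold. A cPPT/CTS element, which aids nuclear import of the viral genome, sits between this unit and a second cassette. There, the EF-1α core promoter with its intron A expresses puromycin N-acetyltransferase for selection of transduced mammalian cells. A WPRE enhances transcript expression, and the ΔU3 3' LTR renders the integrated provirus self-inactivating.

The plasmid does not encode Cas9, so it is intended for use with a separate Cas9 vector such as lentiCas9-Blast or with cells that already express the nuclease, to disrupt ITPKB. It is an individual clone associated with a human kinome gRNA library whose guides were chosen using optimized sgRNA design rules aimed at high on-target activity and reduced off-target effects.
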