Features (pLannotate 1.2.2; 29 found; start..end, strand, type, name):
     14..80      +  CDS            small t antigen (fragment): SV40 (simian virus 40) small t antigen
    106..317     +  promoter       EF-1α core promoter: core promoter for human elongation factor EF-1α
    318..1256    +  intron         EF-1α intron A: intron upstream of the start codon of human EF-1α
   1278..1877    +  CDS            PuroR (fragment): puromycin N-acetyltransferase; pac from Streptomyces; confers resistance to puromycin
   1893..2481    +  misc_feature   WPRE: woodchuck hepatitis virus posttranscriptional regulatory element
   2532..2551    +  misc_feature   cPPT/CTS (fragment): central polypurine tract and central termination sequence of HIV-1
   2553..2786    +  LTR            3' LTR (ΔU3): self-inactivating 3' long terminal repeat (LTR) from HIV-1
   2864..2985    +  polyA_signal   SV40 poly(A) signal: SV40 polyadenylation signal
   3025..3160    +  rep_origin     SV40 ori: SV40 origin of replication
   3181..3199    -  promoter       T7 promoter: promoter for bacteriophage T7 RNA polymerase
   3207..3362    +  CDS            lacZα (fragment): LacZα fragment of β-galactosidase; lacZ fragment
   3367..3795    +  rep_origin     f1 ori (sequence partly withheld): f1 bacteriophage origin of replication; arrow indicates direction of (+) strand synthesis
   3848..3952    +  promoter       AmpR promoter: bla
   3953..4813    +  CDS            AmpR: β-lactamase; bla; confers resistance to ampicillin, carbenicillin, and related antibiotics
   4984..5572    +  rep_origin     ori: high-copy-number ColE1/pMB1/pBR322/pUC origin of replication
   5755..5847    +  CDS            lacI (fragment): lac repressor; lacI; The lac repressor binds to the lac operator to inhibit transcription in E. coli. This inhibition can be relieved by adding lactose or isopropyl-β-D-thiogalactopyranoside (IPTG).
   5860..5881    +  protein_bind   CAP binding site: CAP binding activates transcription in the presence of cAMP. E. coli catabolite activator protein
   5896..5926    +  promoter       lac promoter: promoter for the E. coli lac operon
   5934..5950    +  protein_bind   lac operator: The lac repressor binds to the lac operator to inhibit transcription in E. coli. This inhibition can be relieved by adding lactose or isopropyl-β-D-thiogalactopyranoside (IPTG). lac repressor encoded by lacI
   5995..6013    +  promoter       T3 promoter: promoter for bacteriophage T3 RNA polymerase
   6041..6267    +  promoter       RSV promoter: Rous sarcoma virus enhancer/promoter
   6268..6448    +  LTR            5' LTR (truncated): truncated 5' long terminal repeat (LTR) from HIV-1
   6495..6620    +  misc_feature   HIV-1 Ψ: packaging signal of human immunodeficiency virus type 1
   6604..6967    +  CDS            HIV-1 gag (fragment): gag protein from human immunodeficiency virus 1; gag
   7113..7346    +  misc_feature   RRE: The Rev response element (RRE) of HIV-1 allows for Rev-dependent mRNA export from the nucleus to the cytoplasm.
   7723..7749    +  CDS            Rev (fragment): human immunodeficiency virus 1 (HIV-1) Rev protein; rev; enhances nuclear export of unspliced and incompletely spliced viral mRNAs
   7753..7993    +  promoter       U6 promoter: RNA polymerase III promoter for human U6 snRNA
   8023..8098    +  misc_RNA       gRNA scaffold: guide RNA scaffold for the Streptococcus pyogenes CRISPR/Cas9 system
   8154..8271    +  misc_feature   cPPT/CTS: central polypurine tract and central termination sequence of HIV-1
>Addgene plasmid #76874 | ITPKB gRNA (BRDN0001145261) | addgene full sequence | sequence record 186676 | Addgene Assembled Sequence
CCCGGGTGCAAAGATGGATAAAGTTTTAAACAGAGAGGAATCTTTGCAGCTAATGGACCTTCTAGGTCTT
GAAAGGAGTGGGAATTGGCTCCGGTGCCCGTCAGTGGGCAGAGCGCACATCGCCCACAGTCCCCGAGAAG
TTGGGGGGAGGGGTCGGCAATTGATCCGGTGCCTAGAGAAGGTGGCGCGGGGTAAACTGGGAAAGTGATG
TCGTGTACTGGCTCCGCCTTTTTCCCGAGGGTGGGGGAGAACCGTATATAAGTGCAGTAGTCGCCGTGAA
CGTTCTTTTTCGCAACGGGTTTGCCGCCAGAACACAGGTAAGTGCCGTGTGTGGTTCCCGCGGGCCTGGC
CTCTTTACGGGTTATGGCCCTTGCGTGCCTTGAATTACTTCCACCTGGCTGCAGTACGTGATTCTTGATC
CCGAGCTTCGGGTTGGAAGTGGGTGGGAGAGTTCGAGGCCTTGCGCTTAAGGAGCCCCTTCGCCTCGTGC
TTGAGTTGAGGCCTGGCCTGGGCGCTGGGGCCGCCGCGTGCGAATCTGGTGGCACCTTCGCGCCTGTCTC
GCTGCTTTCGATAAGTCTCTAGCCATTTAAAATTTTTGATGACCTGCTGCGACGCTTTTTTTCTGGCAAG
ATAGTCTTGTAAATGCGGGCCAAGATCTGCACACTGGTATTTCGGTTTTTGGGGCCGCGGGCGGCGACGG
GGCCCGTGCGTCCCAGCGCACATGTTCGGCGAGGCGGGGCCTGCGAGCGCGGCCACCGAGAATCGGACGG
GGGTAGTCTCAAGCTGGCCGGCCTGCTCTGGTGCCTGGCCTCGCGCCGCCGTGTATCGCCCCGCCCTGGG
CGGCAAGGCTGGCCCGGTCGGCACCAGTTGCGTGAGCGGAAAGATGGCCGCTTCCCGGCCCTGCTGCAGG
GAGCTCAAAATGGAGGACGCGGCGCTCGGGAGAGCGGGCGGGTGAGTCACCCACACAAAGGAAAAGGGCC
TTTCCGTCCTCAGCCGTCGCTTCATGTGACTCCACGGAGTACCGGGCGCCGTCCAGGCACCTCGATTAGT
TCTCGAGCTTTTGGAGTACGTCGTCTTTAGGTTGGGGGGAGGGGTTTTATGCGATGGAGTTTCCCCACAC
TGAGTGGGTGGAGACTGAAGTTAGGCCAGCTTGGCACTTGATGTAATTCTCCTTGGAATTTGCCCTTTTT
GAGTTTGGATCTTGGTTCATTCTCAAGCCTCAGACAGTGGTTCAAAGTTTTTTTCTTCCATTTCAGGTGT
CGTGACGTACGGCCACCATGACCGAGTACAAGCCCACGGTGCGCCTCGCCACCCGCGACGACGTCCCCAG
GGCCGTACGCACCCTCGCCGCCGCGTTCGCCGACTACCCCGCCACGCGCCACACCGTCGATCCGGACCGC
CACATCGAGCGGGTCACCGAGCTGCAAGAACTCTTCCTCACGCGCGTCGGGCTCGACATCGGCAAGGTGT
GGGTCGCGGACGACGGCGCCGCCGTGGCGGTCTGGACCACGCCGGAGAGCGTCGAAGCGGGGGCGGTGTT
CGCCGAGATCGGCCCGCGCATGGCCGAGTTGAGCGGTTCCCGGCTGGCCGCGCAGCAACAGATGGAAGGC
CTCCTGGCGCCGCACCGGCCCAAGGAGCCCGCGTGGTTCCTGGCCACCGTCGGAGTCTCGCCCGACCACC
AGGGCAAGGGTCTGGGCAGCGCCGTCGTGCTCCCCGGAGTGGAGGCGGCCGAGCGCGCCGGGGTGCCCGC
CTTCCTGGAGACCTCCGCGCCCCGCAACCTCCCCTTCTACGAGCGGCTCGGCTTCACCGTCACCGCCGAC
GTCGAGGTGCCCGAAGGACCGCGCACCTGGTGCATGACCCGCAAGCCCGGTGCCTGAACGCGTTAAGTCG
ACAATCAACCTCTGGATTACAAAATTTGTGAAAGATTGACTGGTATTCTTAACTATGTTGCTCCTTTTAC
GCTATGTGGATACGCTGCTTTAATGCCTTTGTATCATGCTATTGCTTCCCGTATGGCTTTCATTTTCTCC
TCCTTGTATAAATCCTGGTTGCTGTCTCTTTATGAGGAGTTGTGGCCCGTTGTCAGGCAACGTGGCGTGG
TGTGCACTGTGTTTGCTGACGCAACCCCCACTGGTTGGGGCATTGCCACCACCTGTCAGCTCCTTTCCGG
GACTTTCGCTTTCCCCCTCCCTATTGCCACGGCGGAACTCATCGCCGCCTGCCTTGCCCGCTGCTGGACA
GGGGCTCGGCTGTTGGGCACTGACAATTCCGTGGTGTTGTCGGGGAAATCATCGTCCTTTCCTTGGCTGC
TCGCCTGTGTTGCCACCTGGATTCTGCGCGGGACGTCCTTCTGCTACGTCCCTTCGGCCCTCAATCCAGC
GGACCTTCCTTCCCGCGGCCTGCTGCCGGCTCTGCGGCCTCTTCCGCGTCTTCGCCTTCGCCCTCAGACG
AGTCGGATCTCCCTTTGGGCCGCCTCCCCGCGTCGACTTTAAGACCAATGACTTACAAGGCAGCTGTAGA
TCTTAGCCACTTTTTAAAAGAAAAGGGGGGACTGGAAGGGCTAATTCACTCCCAACGAAGACAAGATCTG
CTTTTTGCTTGTACTGGGTCTCTCTGGTTAGACCAGATCTGAGCCTGGGAGCTCTCTGGCTAACTAGGGA
ACCCACTGCTTAAGCCTCAATAAAGCTTGCCTTGAGTGCTTCAAGTAGTGTGTGCCCGTCTGTTGTGTGA
CTCTGGTAACTAGAGATCCCTCAGACCCTTTTAGTCAGTGTGGAAAATCTCTAGCAGTACGTATAGTAGT
TCATGTCATCTTATTATTCAGTATTTATAACTTGCAAAGAAATGAATATCAGAGAGTGAGAGGAACTTGT
TTATTGCAGCTTATAATGGTTACAAATAAAGCAATAGCATCACAAATTTCACAAATAAAGCATTTTTTTC
ACTGCATTCTAGTTGTGGTTTGTCCAAACTCATCAATGTATCTTATCATGTCTGGCTCTAGCTATCCCGC
CCCTAACTCCGCCCATCCCGCCCCTAACTCCGCCCAGTTCCGCCCATTCTCCGCCCCATGGCTGACTAAT
TTTTTTTATTTATGCAGAGGCCGAGGCCGCCTCGGCCTCTGAGCTATTCCAGAAGTAGTGAGGAGGCTTT
TTTGGAGGCCTAGGGACGTACCCAATTCGCCCTATAGTGAGTCGTATTACGCGCGCTCACTGGCCGTCGT
TTTACAACGTCGTGACTGGGAAAACCCTGGCGTTACCCAACTTAATCGCCTTGCAGCACATCCCCCTTTC
GCCAGCTGGCGTAATAGCGAAGAGGCCCGCACCGATCGCCCTTCCCAACAGTTGCGCAGCCTGAATGGCG
AATGGG
[124 nt withheld, positions 3367-3490]
C
[91 nt withheld, positions 3492-3582]
A
[49 nt withheld, positions 3584-3632]
CCTTTGACGTTGGAGTCCACGTTCTTT
[37 nt withheld, positions 3660-3696]
ACCCTATCTCGGTCTATTCTTTTGATTTATAAGGGATTTTGCCGATTTCGGCCTATTGGTTAAAAAATGA
GCTGATTTAACAAAAATTTAACGCGAATTTTAACAAAATATTAACGCTTACAATTTAGGTGGCACTTTTC
GGGGAAATGTGCGCGGAACCCCTATTTGTTTATTTTTCTAAATACATTCAAATATGTATCCGCTCATGAG
ACAATAACCCTGATAAATGCTTCAATAATATTGAAAAAGGAAGAGTATGAGTATTCAACATTTCCGTGTC
GCCCTTATTCCCTTTTTTGCGGCATTTTGCCTTCCTGTTTTTGCTCACCCAGAAACGCTGGTGAAAGTAA
AAGATGCTGAAGATCAGTTGGGTGCACGAGTGGGTTACATCGAACTGGATCTCAACAGCGGTAAGATCCT
TGAGAGTTTTCGCCCCGAAGAACGTTTTCCAATGATGAGCACTTTTAAAGTTCTGCTATGTGGCGCGGTA
TTATCCCGTATTGACGCCGGGCAAGAGCAACTCGGTCGCCGCATACACTATTCTCAGAATGACTTGGTTG
AGTACTCACCAGTCACAGAAAAGCATCTTACGGATGGCATGACAGTAAGAGAATTATGCAGTGCTGCCAT
AACCATGAGTGATAACACTGCGGCCAACTTACTTCTGACAACGATCGGAGGACCGAAGGAGCTAACCGCT
TTTTTGCACAACATGGGGGATCATGTAACTCGCCTTGATCGTTGGGAACCGGAGCTGAATGAAGCCATAC
CAAACGACGAGCGTGACACCACGATGCCTGTAGCAATGGCAACAACGTTGCGCAAACTATTAACTGGCGA
ACTACTTACTCTAGCTTCCCGGCAACAATTAATAGACTGGATGGAGGCGGATAAAGTTGCAGGACCACTT
CTGCGCTCGGCCCTTCCGGCTGGCTGGTTTATTGCTGATAAATCTGGAGCCGGTGAGCGTGGGTCTCGCG
GTATCATTGCAGCACTGGGGCCAGATGGTAAGCCCTCCCGTATCGTAGTTATCTACACGACGGGGAGTCA
GGCAACTATGGATGAACGAAATAGACAGATCGCTGAGATAGGTGCCTCACTGATTAAGCATTGGTAACTG
TCAGACCAAGTTTACTCATATATACTTTAGATTGATTTAAAACTTCATTTTTAATTTAAAAGGATCTAGG
TGAAGATCCTTTTTGATAATCTCATGACCAAAATCCCTTAACGTGAGTTTTCGTTCCACTGAGCGTCAGA
CCCCGTAGAAAAGATCAAAGGATCTTCTTGAGATCCTTTTTTTCTGCGCGTAATCTGCTGCTTGCAAACA
AAAAAACCACCGCTACCAGCGGTGGTTTGTTTGCCGGATCAAGAGCTACCAACTCTTTTTCCGAAGGTAA
CTGGCTTCAGCAGAGCGCAGATACCAAATACTGTTCTTCTAGTGTAGCCGTAGTTAGGCCACCACTTCAA
GAACTCTGTAGCACCGCCTACATACCTCGCTCTGCTAATCCTGTTACCAGTGGCTGCTGCCAGTGGCGAT
AAGTCGTGTCTTACCGGGTTGGACTCAAGACGATAGTTACCGGATAAGGCGCAGCGGTCGGGCTGAACGG
GGGGTTCGTGCACACAGCCCAGCTTGGAGCGAACGACCTACACCGAACTGAGATACCTACAGCGTGAGCT
ATGAGAAAGCGCCACGCTTCCCGAAGGGAGAAAGGCGGACAGGTATCCGGTAAGCGGCAGGGTCGGAACA
GGAGAGCGCACGAGGGAGCTTCCAGGGGGAAACGCCTGGTATCTTTATAGTCCTGTCGGGTTTCGCCACC
TCTGACTTGAGCGTCGATTTTTGTGATGCTCGTCAGGGGGGCGGAGCCTATGGAAAAACGCCAGCAACGC
GGCCTTTTTACGGTTCCTGGCCTTTTGCTGGCCTTTTGCTCACATGTTCTTTCCTGCGTTATCCCCTGAT
TCTGTGGATAACCGTATTACCGCCTTTGAGTGAGCTGATACCGCTCGCCGCAGCCGAACGACCGAGCGCA
GCGAGTCAGTGAGCGAGGAAGCGGAAGAGCGCCCAATACGCAAACCGCCTCTCCCCGCGCGTTGGCCGAT
TCATTAATGCAGCTGGCACGACAGGTTTCCCGACTGGAAAGCGGGCAGTGAGCGCAACGCAATTAATGTG
AGTTAGCTCACTCATTAGGCACCCCAGGCTTTACACTTTATGCTTCCGGCTCGTATGTTGTGTGGAATTG
TGAGCGGATAACAATTTCACACAGGAAACAGCTATGACCATGATTACGCCAAGCGCGCAATTAACCCTCA
CTAAAGGGAACAAAAGCTGGAGCTGCAAGCTTAATGTAGTCTTATGCAATACTCTTGTAGTCTTGCAACA
TGGTAACGATGAGTTAGCAACATGCCTTACAAGGAGAGAAAAAGCACCGTGCATGCCGATTGGTGGAAGT
AAGGTGGTACGATCGTGCCTTATTAGGAAGGCAACAGACGGGTCTGACATGGATTGGACGAACCACTGAA
TTGCCGCATTGCAGAGATATTGTATTTAAGTGCCTAGCTCGATACATAAACGGGTCTCTCTGGTTAGACC
AGATCTGAGCCTGGGAGCTCTCTGGCTAACTAGGGAACCCACTGCTTAAGCCTCAATAAAGCTTGCCTTG
AGTGCTTCAAGTAGTGTGTGCCCGTCTGTTGTGTGACTCTGGTAACTAGAGATCCCTCAGACCCTTTTAG
TCAGTGTGGAAAATCTCTAGCAGTGGCGCCCGAACAGGGACTTGAAAGCGAAAGGGAAACCAGAGGAGCT
CTCTCGACGCAGGACTCGGCTTGCTGAAGCGCGCACGGCAAGAGGCGAGGGGCGGCGACTGGTGAGTACG
CCAAAAATTTTGACTAGCGGAGGCTAGAAGGAGAGAGATGGGTGCGAGAGCGTCAGTATTAAGCGGGGGA
GAATTAGATCGCGATGGGAAAAAATTCGGTTAAGGCCAGGGGGAAAGAAAAAATATAAATTAAAACATAT
AGTATGGGCAAGCAGGGAGCTAGAACGATTCGCAGTTAATCCTGGCCTGTTAGAAACATCAGAAGGCTGT
AGACAAATACTGGGACAGCTACAACCATCCCTTCAGACAGGATCAGAAGAACTTAGATCATTATATAATA
CAGTAGCAACCCTCTATTGTGTGCATCAAAGGATAGAGATAAAAGACACCAAGGAAGCTTTAGACAAGAT
AGAGGAAGAGCAAAACAAAAGTAAGACCACCGCACAGCAAGCGGCCGCTGATCTTCAGACCTGGAGGAGG
AGATATGAGGGACAATTGGAGAAGTGAATTATATAAATATAAAGTAGTAAAAATTGAACCATTAGGAGTA
GCACCCACCAAGGCAAAGAGAAGAGTGGTGCAGAGAGAAAAAAGAGCAGTGGGAATAGGAGCTTTGTTCC
TTGGGTTCTTGGGAGCAGCAGGAAGCACTATGGGCGCAGCGTCAATGACGCTGACGGTACAGGCCAGACA
ATTATTGTCTGGTATAGTGCAGCAGCAGAACAATTTGCTGAGGGCTATTGAGGCGCAACAGCATCTGTTG
CAACTCACAGTCTGGGGCATCAAGCAGCTCCAGGCAAGAATCCTGGCTGTGGAAAGATACCTAAAGGATC
AACAGCTCCTGGGGATTTGGGGTTGCTCTGGAAAACTCATTTGCACCACTGCTGTGCCTTGGAATGCTAG
TTGGAGTAATAAATCTCTGGAACAGATTTGGAATCACACGACCTGGATGGAGTGGGACAGAGAAATTAAC
AATTACACAAGCTTAATACACTCCTTAATTGAAGAATCGCAAAACCAGCAAGAAAAGAATGAACAAGAAT
TATTGGAATTAGATAAATGGGCAAGTTTGTGGAATTGGTTTAACATAACAAATTGGCTGTGGTATATAAA
ATTATTCATAATGATAGTAGGAGGCTTGGTAGGTTTAAGAATAGTTTTTGCTGTACTTTCTATAGTGAAT
AGAGTTAGGCAGGGATATTCACCATTATCGTTTCAGACCCACCTCCCAACCCCGAGGGGACCCAGAGAGG
GCCTATTTCCCATGATTCCTTCATATTTGCATATACGATACAAGGCTGTTAGAGAGATAATTAGAATTAA
TTTGACTGTAAACACAAAGATATTAGTACAAAATACGTGACGTAGAAAGTAATAATTTCTTGGGTAGTTT
GCAGTTTTAAAATTATGTTTTAAAATGGACTATCATATGCTTACCGTAACTTGAAAGTATTTCGATTTCT
TGGCTTTATATATCTTGTGGAAAGGACGAAACACCGCTCATCCTACGAAGACTCAGGTTTTAGAGCTAGA
AATAGCAAGTTAAAATAAGGCTAGTCCGTTATCAACTTGAAAAAGTGGCACCGAGTCGGTGCTTTTTTAA
GCTTGGCGTAACTAGATCTTGAGACAAATGGCAGTATTCATCCACAATTTTAAAAGAAAAGGGGGGATTG
GGGGGTACAGTGCAGGGGAAAGAATAGTAGACATAATAGCAACAGACATACAAACTAAAGAATTACAAAA
ACAAATTACAAAAATTCAAAATTTTCGGGTTTATTACAGGGACAGCAGAGATCCACTTTGGCGCCGGCTC
GAGGGGG
