>Addgene plasmid #76874 | ITPKB gRNA (BRDN0001145261) | depositor partial sequence | sequence record 144334 | Target Sequence
CTCATCCTACGAAGACTCAG
