>Addgene plasmid #76874 | ITPKB gRNA (BRDN0001145261) | addgene partial sequence | sequence record 186675 | hU6-F
GACGTAGAAAGTAATAATTTCTTGGGTAGTTTGCAGTTTTAAAATTATGTTTTAAAATGGACTATCATAT
GCTTACCGTAACTTGAAAGTATTTCGATTTCTTGGCTTTATATATCTTGTGGAAAGGACGAAACACCGCT
CATCCTACGAAGACTCAGGTTTTAGAGCTAGAAATAGCAAGTTAAAATAAGGCTAGTCCGTTATCAACTT
GAAAAAGTGGCACCGAGTCGGTGCTTTTTTAAGCTTGGCGTAACTAGATCTTGAGACAAATGGCAGTATT
CATCCACAATTTTAAAAGAAAAGGGGGGATTGGGGGGTACAGTGCAGGGGAAAGAATAGTAGACATAATA
GCAACAGACATACAAACTAAAGAATTACAAAAACAAATTACAAAAATTCAAAATTTTCGGGTTTATTACA
GGGACAGCAGAGATCCACTTTGGCGCCGGCTCGAGGGGGCCCGGGTGCAAAGATGGATAAAGTTTTAAAC
AGAGAGGAATCTTTGCAGCTAATGGACCTTCTAGGTCTTGAAAGGAGTGGGAATTGGCTCCGGTGCCCGT
CAGTGGGCAG
